>Addgene plasmid #123464 | pMK-PaccD (-82 to +23) | depositor partial sequence | sequence record 235551 | PaccD (-82 to +23)
GACATAGGAGAAGCCGCCCTTTATTAAAAATTATATTATTTTAAATAATATAAAGGGGGTTCCAACATAT
TAATATATAGTGAAGTGTTCCCCCAGATTCAGAAC
