LOCUS       Exported 2423 bp ds-DNA circular SYN 13-MAY-2021
DEFINITION  MoChlo kit.
ACCESSION   .
VERSION     .
KEYWORDS    pMK-PaccD (-82 to +23)
SOURCE      synthetic DNA construct
  ORGANISM  synthetic DNA construct
REFERENCE   1 (bases 1 to 2423)
  AUTHORS   Occhialini A, Piatek A, Pfotenhauer AC, Frazier TP, Stewart CN,
            Lenaghan S
  TITLE     MoChlo: A versatile modular cloning toolbox for chloroplast
            biotechnology.
  JOURNAL   Plant Physiol. 2019 Jan 24. pii: pp.18.01220. doi:
            10.1104/pp.18.01220.
  PUBMED    30679266
REFERENCE   2 (bases 1 to 2423)
  AUTHORS   .
  TITLE     Direct Submission
  JOURNAL   Exported May 13, 2021 from SnapGene Server 1.1.58
            http://www.snapgene.com
FEATURES             Location/Qualifiers
     source          1..2423
                     /organism="synthetic DNA construct"
                     /mol_type="other DNA"
     primer_bind     278..300
                     /label=M13/pUC Forward
                     /note="In lacZ gene"
     primer_bind     292..309
                     /label=M13 Forward
                     /note="In lacZ gene. Also called M13-F20 or M13 (-21)
                     Forward"
     primer_bind     293..309
                     /label=M13 fwd
                     /note="common sequencing primer, one of multiple similar
                     variants"
     primer_bind     320..339
                     /label=T7
                     /note="T7 promoter, forward primer"
     promoter        320..338
                     /label=T7 promoter
                     /note="promoter for bacteriophage T7 RNA polymerase"
     CDS             343..354
                     /codon_start=1
                     /product="Factor Xa recognition and cleavage site"
                     /label=Factor Xa site
                     /translation="IEGR"
     primer_bind     complement(629..646)
                     /label=L4440
                     /note="L4440 vector, forward primer"
     rep_origin      complement(739..1327)
                     /direction=LEFT
                     /label=ori
                     /note="high-copy-number ColE1/pMB1/pBR322/pUC origin of
                     replication"
     primer_bind     complement(819..838)
                     /label=pBR322ori-F
                     /note="pBR322 origin, forward primer"
     CDS             complement(1501..2295)
                     /codon_start=1
                     /product="aminoglycoside phosphotransferase"
                     /label=NeoR/KanR
                     /note="confers resistance to neomycin, kanamycin, and G418
                     (Geneticin(R))"
                     /translation="MIEQDGLHAGSPAAWVERLFGYDWAQQTIGCSDAAVFRLSAQGRP
                     VLFVKTDLSGALNELQDEAARLSWLATTGVPCAAVLDVVTEAGRDWLLLGEVPGQDLLS
                     SHLAPAEKVSIMADAMRRLHTLDPATCPFDHQAKHRIERARTRMEAGLVDQDDLDEEHQ
                     GLAPAELFARLKASMPDGEDLVVTHGDACLPNIMVENGRFSGFIDCGRLGVADRYQDIA
                     LATRDIAEELGGEWADRFLVLYGIAAPDSQRIAFYRLLDEFF"
     promoter        complement(2296..2400)
                     /gene="bla"
                     /label=AmpR promoter
ORIGIN
        1 ctaaattgta agcgttaata ttttgttaaa attcgcgtta aatttttgtt aaatcagctc
       61 attttttaac caataggccg aaatcggcaa aatcccttat aaatcaaaag aatagaccga
      121 gatagggttg agtggccgct acagggcgct cccattcgcc attcaggctg cgcaactgtt
      181 gggaagggcg tttcggtgcg ggcctcttcg ctattacgcc agctggcgaa agggggatgt
      241 gctgcaaggc gattaagttg ggtaacgcca gggttttccc agtcacgacg ttgtaaaacg
      301 acggccagtg agcgcgacgt aatacgactc actatagggc gaattgaagg aaggccgtca
      361 aggccgcatc aacgagctcg gtctcaggag gacataggag aagccgccct ttattaaaaa
      421 ttatattatt ttaaataata taaagggggt tccaacatat taatatatag tgaagtgttc
      481 ccccagattc agaactactt gagaccggta ccctctgggc ctcatgggcc ttcctttcac
      541 tgcccgcttt ccagtcggga aacctgtcgt gccagctgca ttaacatggt catagctgtt
      601 tccttgcgta ttgggcgctc tccgcttcct cgctcactga ctcgctgcgc tcggtcgttc
      661 gggtaaagcc tggggtgcct aatgagcaaa aggccagcaa aaggccagga accgtaaaaa
      721 ggccgcgttg ctggcgtttt tccataggct ccgcccccct gacgagcatc acaaaaatcg
      781 acgctcaagt cagaggtggc gaaacccgac aggactataa agataccagg cgtttccccc
      841 tggaagctcc ctcgtgcgct ctcctgttcc gaccctgccg cttaccggat acctgtccgc
      901 ctttctccct tcgggaagcg tggcgctttc tcatagctca cgctgtaggt atctcagttc
      961 ggtgtaggtc gttcgctcca agctgggctg tgtgcacgaa ccccccgttc agcccgaccg
     1021 ctgcgcctta tccggtaact atcgtcttga gtccaacccg gtaagacacg acttatcgcc
     1081 actggcagca gccactggta acaggattag cagagcgagg tatgtaggcg gtgctacaga
     1141 gttcttgaag tggtggccta actacggcta cactagaaga acagtatttg gtatctgcgc
     1201 tctgctgaag ccagttacct tcggaaaaag agttggtagc tcttgatccg gcaaacaaac
     1261 caccgctggt agcggtggtt tttttgtttg caagcagcag attacgcgca gaaaaaaagg
     1321 atctcaagaa gatcctttga tcttttctac ggggtctgac gctcagtgga acgaaaactc
     1381 acgttaaggg attttggtca tgagattatc aaaaaggatc ttcacctaga tccttttaaa
     1441 ttaaaaatga agttttaaat caatctaaag tatatatgag taaacttggt ctgacagtta
     1501 ttagaaaaat tcatccagca gacgataaaa cgcaatacgc tggctatccg gtgccgcaat
     1561 gccatacagc accagaaaac gatccgccca ttcgccgccc agttcttccg caatatcacg
     1621 ggtggccagc gcaatatcct gataacgatc cgccacgccc agacggccgc aatcaataaa
     1681 gccgctaaaa cggccatttt ccaccataat gttcggcagg cacgcatcac catgggtcac
     1741 caccagatct tcgccatccg gcatgctcgc tttcagacgc gcaaacagct ctgccggtgc
     1801 caggccctga tgttcttcat ccagatcatc ctgatccacc aggcccgctt ccatacgggt
     1861 acgcgcacgt tcaatacgat gtttcgcctg atgatcaaac ggacaggtcg ccgggtccag
     1921 ggtatgcaga cgacgcatgg catccgccat aatgctcact ttttctgccg gcgccagatg
     1981 gctagacagc agatcctgac ccggcacttc gcccagcagc agccaatcac ggcccgcttc
     2041 ggtcaccaca tccagcaccg ccgcacacgg aacaccggtg gtggccagcc agctcagacg
     2101 cgccgcttca tcctgcagct cgttcagcgc accgctcaga tcggttttca caaacagcac
     2161 cggacgaccc tgcgcgctca gacgaaacac cgccgcatca gagcagccaa tggtctgctg
     2221 cgcccaatca tagccaaaca gacgttccac ccacgctgcc gggctacccg catgcaggcc
     2281 atcctgttca atcatactct tcctttttca atattattga agcatttatc agggttattg
     2341 tctcatgagc ggatacatat ttgaatgtat ttagaaaaat aaacaaatag gggttccgcg
     2401 cacatttccc cgaaaagtgc cac
//
